>Addgene plasmid #176162 | pMC8b-X2up | addgene full sequence | sequence record 346230 | Addgene NGS Result
TTTAGGGAAATAGGCCAGGTTTTCACCGTAACACGCCACATCTTGCGAATATATGTGTAGAAACTGCCGG
AAATCGTCGTGGTATTCACTCCAGAGCGATGAAAACGTTTCAGTTTGCTCATGGAAAACGGTGTAACAAG
GGTGAACACTATCCCATATCACCAGCTCACCGTCTTTCATTGCCATACGAAATTCCGGATGAGCATTCAT
CAGGCGGGCAAGAATGTGAATAAAGGCCGGATAAAACTTGTGCTTATTTTTCTTTACGGTCTTTAAAAAG
GCCGTAATATCCAGCTGAACGGTCTGGTTATAGGTACATTGAGCAACTGACTGAAATGCCTCAAAATGTT
CTTTACGATGCCATTGGGATATATCAACGGTGGTATATCCAGTGATTTTTTTCTCCATTTTAGCTTCCTT
AGCTCCTGAAAATCTCGATAACTCAAAAAATACGCCCGGTAGTGATCTTATTTCATTATGGTGAAAGTTG
GAACCTCTTACGTGCCCGATCAATCATGACCAAAATCCCTTAACGTGAGTTTTCGTTCCACTGAGCGTCA
GACCCCGTAGAAAAGATCAAAGGATCTTCTTGAGATCCTTTTTTTCTGCGCGTAATCTGCTGCTTGCAAA
CAAAAAAACCACCGCTACCAGCGGTGGTTTGTTTGCCGGATCAAGAGCTACCAACTCTTTTTCCGAAGGT
AACTGGCTTCAGCAGAGCGCAGATACCAAATACTGTTCTTCTAGTGTAGCCGTAGTTAGGCCACCACTTC
AAGAACTCTGTAGCACCGCCTACATACCTCGCTCTGCTAATCCTGTTACCAGTGGCTGCTGCCAGTGGCG
ATAAGTCGTGTCTTACCGGGTTGGACTCAAGACGATAGTTACCGGATAAGGCGCAGCGGTCGGGCTGAAC
GGGGGGTTCGTGCACACAGCCCAGCTTGGAGCGAACGACCTACACCGAACTGAGATACCTACAGCGTGAG
CTATGAGAAAGCGCCACGCTTCCCGAAGGGAGAAAGGCGGACAGGTATCCGGTAAGCGGCAGGGTCGGAA
CAGGAGAGCGCACGAGGGAGCTTCCAGGGGGAAACGCCTGGTATCTTTATAGTCCTGTCGGGTTTCGCCA
CCTCTGACTTGAGCGTCGATTTTTGTGATGCTCGTCAGGGGGGCGGAGCCTATGGAAAAACGCCAGCAAC
GCGGCCTTTTTACGGTTCCTGGCCTTTTGCTGGCCTTTTGCTCACATGTTCTTTCCTGCGTTATCCCCTG
ATTCTGTGGATAACCGTAGTCGGTCTCACAATGCGCTGAGGGTTTAATCGTCTATGAGGAGACTGTTAGT
TGGATATCAGTAATGAGTCGAAAAAGCTCGAAATGAATGGATATATTCTTTTTGCTACTGGCAACTGTTG
AATATTTAATGTTAAAACAAACTAACTGAGGTATATTCGTATCTGTATGTACACATATACTATATACAGG
AAAAGATAAGCAAGAGAGAGGATATCAACTACGAGAGCGATCGATTATATATCAAAAGCTGTCCGCTTTG
CCACCCATAATCGGCGCTTAGTTTCGGAGTTCAATCATAATTCTACCACCTTACACTCAACTTACTCTTT
AACTCCTATAGTATAATATCGCCACTGACCCCATATTAAAAAATTTTTTTGCTCGATCTTCTATCCTCTT
TAGGTTAATTGTCGCTGTTATTGTCTAGATTTTTTCTCGGAGATGGCGCATCTATTTGCCGTCAAAAGAT
CCTCTCATACCATATTAAGTAAATTGCCTCCATTTCTTTTTCCTCGGGCAGAGAAACTCGCAGGCAACTT
GCTCTCGAAGTGGTCACGTATTAAGTCCTCAGCGAGCTCGCCCTTGAGACCAGACCAATAAAAAACGCCC
GGCGGCAACCGAGCGTTCTGAACAAATCCAGATGGAGTTCTGAGGTCATTACTGGATCTATCAACAGGAG
TCCAAGCGAGCTCGATATCAAATTACGCCCCGCCCTGCCACTCATCGCAGTACTGTTGTAATTCATTAAG
CATTCTGCCGACATGGAAGCCATCACAAACGGCATGATGAACCTGAATCGCCAGCGGCATCAGCACCTTG
TCGCCTTGCGTATAATATTTGCCCATGGTGAAAACGGGGGCGAAGAAGTTGTCCATATTGGCCACGTTTA
AATCAAAACTGGTGAAACTCACCCAGGGATTGGCTGAAACGAAAAACATATTCTCAATAAACCC
Features (pLannotate 1.2.2; 4 found; start..end, strand, type, name):
    409..506     -  promoter       cat promoter: promoter of the E. coli cat gene encoding chloramphenicol acetyltransferase
    590..1178    +  rep_origin     ori: high-copy-number ColE1/pMB1/pBR322/pUC origin of replication
   1878..1912    -  terminator     lambda t0 terminator: minimal transcription terminator from phage lambda (Scholtissek and Grosse, 1987)
   1986..408     -  CDS            cat (across the origin): CAT_ECOLX - Experimental evidence at protein level: Swiss-Prot protein existence level 1. This enzyme is an effector of chloramphenicol resistance in bacteria. From Escherichia coli. This protein is used as a marker in many commonly used cloning vectors, such as pACYC184.
