[The description below was written by a language model from this plasmid's Addgene catalogue record and pLannotate feature annotations shown in this document.]
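Description:
pMC8b-X2up is a level-0 part plasmid for the yeast Modular Cloning (MoClo) system, built in the pYTK001 part-entry backbone of the Yeast Modular Cloning Toolkit. It is a small plasmid of about 2.2 kb that is maintained only in E. coli. It replicates from a high-copy ColE1/pUC-type origin and is selected with chloramphenicol through a cat (chloramphenicol acetyltransferase) gene driven by its native cat promoter, with a lambda t0 terminator annotated nearby. The feature table shows no yeast origin, yeast marker or expression cassette, as expected for a plasmid that serves only as a donor of a single part.

The payload is a type 8b part carrying the 5' (upstream) homology arm for the X-2 genomic integration site of Saccharomyces cerevisiae. According to the depositor, this region was amplified from the EasyClone-MarkerFree toolkit. It was inserted by BsmBI cloning, which destroyed both sites, as is usual for Golden Gate entry into this backbone. The automated annotation does not label the homology region itself. It presumably lies in the unannotated stretch between the origin and the terminator, but the record does not give its coordinates or length.

In MoClo assembly, a type 8b part is combined with the other part types, including a matching downstream homology part, to build integration vectors. The flanking arms of those vectors direct a cassette or multigene assembly into a defined chromosomal locus by homologous recombination. This plasmid belongs to an expansion of the toolkit aimed at CRISPR-based applications, genomic integrations and combinatorial libraries, where it provides the upstream targeting arm for site X-2.
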