Addgene plasmid #176162: pMC8b-X2up
Purpose: yeast MoClo level-0 part plasmid type 8b containing 5' homology for integration site X-2
Depositing lab: Florian David. Depositing organization: Chalmers University of Technology. Publication: Expansion of the Yeast Modular Cloning Toolkit for CRISPR-Based Applications, Genomic Integrations and Combinatorial Libraries. Otto M, Skrekas C, Gossing M, Gustafsson J, Siewers V, David F. ACS Synth Biol. 2021 Dec 17;10(12):3461-3474. doi: 10.1021/acssynbio.1c00408. Epub 2021 Dec 3. PubMed 34860007.
Backbone
  Vector backbone: pYTK001
  Vector type: Synthetic Biology
Growth in bacteria
  Bacterial resistance: Chloramphenicol, 25 μg/mL
  Growth temperature: 37°C
  Growth strain: DH5alpha
  Copy number: High Copy
Gene/Insert
  Gene/Insert name: 5' homology for integration site X-2
  Species: S. cerevisiae (budding yeast)
  Cloning method: Restriction Enzyme; 5′ cloning site BsmBI (destroyed during cloning); 3′ cloning site BsmBI (destroyed during cloning)
Terms and licenses: Academic/Nonprofit Terms; Industry Terms: Not Available to Industry
Depositor comments: Constructed using the Yeast Modular Cloning Toolkit (Lee et al. ACS Synth Biol. 2015). Homologous region amplified from EasyClone-MarkerFree toolkit (Jessop-Fabre et al. Biotechnol J. 2016).
How to cite: pMC8b-X2up was a gift from Florian David (Addgene plasmid # 176162 ; http://n2t.net/addgene:176162 ; RRID:Addgene_176162)
